>Addgene plasmid #38075 | pFRT/TO/HIS/FLAG/HA-BTF3 | depositor full sequence | sequence record 47958 | pFRT/TO/HIS/FLAG/HA-BTF3 sequence 5985 bps
TTGTACAAAGTGGTTGATATCCAGCACAGTGGCGGCCGCTCAAGTCTAGAGGGCCCGCGGTTCGAAGGTA
AGCCTATCCCTAACCCTCTCCTCGGTCTCGATTCTACGCTCGAGTCTAGAGGGCCCGTTTAAACCCGCTG
ATCAGCCTCGACTGTGCCTTCTAGTTGCCAGCCATCTGTTGTTTGCCCCTCCCCCGTGCCTTCCTTGACC
CTGGAAGGTGCCACTCCCACTGTCCTTTCCTAATAAAATGAGGAAATTGCATCGCATTGTCTGAGTAGGT
GTCATTCTATTCTGGGGGGTGGGGTGGGGCAGGACAGCAAGGGGGAGGATTGGGAAGACAATAGCAGGCA
TGCTGGGGATGCGGTGGGCTCTATGGCTTCTGAGGCGGAAAGAACCAGCTGGGGCTCTAGGGGGTATCCC
C
[124 nt withheld, positions 422-545]
C
[91 nt withheld, positions 547-637]
AGGGTGATGGTTCACGTACCTAGAAGTTCCTATTCCGAAGTTCCTATTCTCTAGAAAGTATAGGAACTTC
CTTGGCCAAAAAGCCTGAACTCACCGCGACGTCTGTCGAGAAGTTTCTGATCGAAAAGTTCGACAGCGTC
TCCGACCTGATGCAGCTCTCGGAGGGCGAAGAATCTCGTGCTTTCAGCTTCGATGTAGGAGGGCGTGGAT
ATGTCCTGCGGGTAAATAGCTGCGCCGATGGTTTCTACAAAGATCGTTATGTTTATCGGCACTTTGCATC
GGCCGCGCTCCCGATTCCGGAAGTGCTTGACATTGGGGAGTTCAGCGAGAGCCTGACCTATTGCATCTCC
CGCCGTGCACAGGGTGTCACGTTGCAAGACCTGCCTGAAACCGAACTGCCCGCTGTTCTGCAGCCGGTCG
CGGAGGCCATGGATGCGATCGCTGCGGCCGATCTTAGCCAGACGAGCGGGTTCGGCCCATTCGGACCGCA
AGGAATCGGTCAATACACTACATGGCGTGATTTCATATGCGCGATTGCTGATCCCCATGTGTATCACTGG
CAAACTGTGATGGACGACACCGTCAGTGCGTCCGTCGCGCAGGCTCTCGATGAGCTGATGCTTTGGGCCG
AGGACTGCCCCGAAGTCCGGCACCTCGTGCACGCGGATTTCGGCTCCAACAATGTCCTGACGGACAATGG
CCGCATAACAGCGGTCATTGACTGGAGCGAGGCGATGTTCGGGGATTCCCAATACGAGGTCGCCAACATC
TTCTTCTGGAGGCCGTGGTTGGCTTGTATGGAGCAGCAGACGCGCTACTTCGAGCGGAGGCATCCGGAGC
TTGCAGGATCGCCGCGGCTCCGGGCGTATATGCTCCGCATTGGTCTTGACCAACTCTATCAGAGCTTGGT
TGACGGCAATTTCGATGATGCAGCTTGGGCGCAGGGTCGATGCGACGCAATCGTCCGATCCGGAGCCGGG
ACTGTCGGGCGTACACAAATCGCCCGCAGAAGCGCGGCCGTCTGGACCGATGGCTGTGTAGAAGTACTCG
CCGATAGTGGAAACCGACGCCCCAGCACTCGTCCGAGGGCAAAGGAATAGCACGTACTACGAGATTTCGA
TTCCACCGCCGCCTTCTATGAAAGGTTGGGCTTCGGAATCGTTTTCCGGGACGCCGGCTGGATGATCCTC
CAGCGCGGGGATCTCATGCTGGAGTTCTTCGCCCACCCCAACTTGTTTATTGCAGCTTATAATGGTTACA
AATAAAGCAATAGCATCACAAATTTCACAAATAAAGCATTTTTTTCACTGCATTCTAGTTGTGGTTTGTC
CAAACTCATCAATGTATCTTATCATGTCTGTATACCGTCGACCTCTAGCTAGAGCTTGGCGTAATCATGG
TCATAGCTGTTTCCTGTGTGAAATTGTTATCCGCTCACAATTCCACACAACATACGAGCCGGAAGCATAA
AGTGTAAAGCCTGGGGTGCCTAATGAGTGAGCTAACTCACATTAATTGCGTTGCGCTCACTGCCCGCTTT
CCAGTCGGGAAACCTGTCGTGCCAGCTGCATTAATGAATCGGCCAACGCGCGGGGAGAGGCGGTTTGCGT
ATTGGGCGCTCTTCCGCTTCCTCGCTCACTGACTCGCTGCGCTCGGTCGTTCGGCTGCGGCGAGCGGTAT
CAGCTCACTCAAAGGCGGTAATACGGTTATCCACAGAATCAGGGGATAACGCAGGAAAGAACATGTGAGC
AAAAGGCCAGCAAAAGGCCAGGAACCGTAAAAAGGCCGCGTTGCTGGCGTTTTTCCATAGGCTCCGCCCC
CCTGACGAGCATCACAAAAATCGACGCTCAAGTCAGAGGTGGCGAAACCCGACAGGACTATAAAGATACC
AGGCGTTTCCCCCTGGAAGCTCCCTCGTGCGCTCTCCTGTTCCGACCCTGCCGCTTACCGGATACCTGTC
CGCCTTTCTCCCTTCGGGAAGCGTGGCGCTTTCTCATAGCTCACGCTGTAGGTATCTCAGTTCGGTGTAG
GTCGTTCGCTCCAAGCTGGGCTGTGTGCACGAACCCCCCGTTCAGCCCGACCGCTGCGCCTTATCCGGTA
ACTATCGTCTTGAGTCCAACCCGGTAAGACACGACTTATCGCCACTGGCAGCAGCCACTGGTAACAGGAT
TAGCAGAGCGAGGTATGTAGGCGGTGCTACAGAGTTCTTGAAGTGGTGGCCTAACTACGGCTACACTAGA
AGGACAGTATTTGGTATCTGCGCTCTGCTGAAGCCAGTTACCTTCGGAAAAAGAGTTGGTAGCTCTTGAT
CCGGCAAACAAACCACCGCTGGTAGCGGTGGTTTTTTTGTTTGCAAGCAGCAGATTACGCGCAGAAAAAA
AGGATCTCAAGAAGATCCTTTGATCTTTTCTACGGGGTCTGACGCTCAGTGGAACGAAAACTCACGTTAA
GGGATTTTGGTCATGAGATTATCAAAAAGGATCTTCACCTAGATCCTTTTAAATTAAAAATGAAGTTTTA
AATCAATCTAAAGTATATATGAGTAAACTTGGTCTGACAGTTACCAATGCTTAATCAGTGAGGCACCTAT
CTCAGCGATCTGTCTATTTCGTTCATCCATAGTTGCCTGACTCCCCGTCGTGTAGATAACTACGATACGG
GAGGGCTTACCATCTGGCCCCAGTGCTGCAATGATACCGCGAGACCCACGCTCACCGGCTCCAGATTTAT
CAGCAATAAACCAGCCAGCCGGAAGGGCCGAGCGCAGAAGTGGTCCTGCAACTTTATCCGCCTCCATCCA
GTCTATTAATTGTTGCCGGGAAGCTAGAGTAAGTAGTTCGCCAGTTAATAGTTTGCGCAACGTTGTTGCC
ATTGCTACAGGCATCGTGGTGTCACGCTCGTCGTTTGGTATGGCTTCATTCAGCTCCGGTTCCCAACGAT
CAAGGCGAGTTACATGATCCCCCATGTTGTGCAAAAAAGCGGTTAGCTCCTTCGGTCCTCCGATCGTTGT
CAGAAGTAAGTTGGCCGCAGTGTTATCACTCATGGTTATGGCAGCACTGCATAATTCTCTTACTGTCATG
CCATCCGTAAGATGCTTTTCTGTGACTGGTGAGTACTCAACCAAGTCATTCTGAGAATAGTGTATGCGGC
GACCGAGTTGCTCTTGCCCGGCGTCAATACGGGATAATACCGCGCCACATAGCAGAACTTTAAAAGTGCT
CATCATTGGAAAACGTTCTTCGGGGCGAAAACTCTCAAGGATCTTACCGCTGTTGAGATCCAGTTCGATG
TAACCCACTCGTGCACCCAACTGATCTTCAGCATCTTTTACTTTCACCAGCGTTTCTGGGTGAGCAAAAA
CAGGAAGGCAAAATGCCGCAAAAAAGGGAATAAGGGCGACACGGAAATGTTGAATACTCATACTCTTCCT
TTTTCAATATTATTGAAGCATTTATCAGGGTTATTGTCTCATGAGCGGATACATATTTGAATGTATTTAG
AAAAATAAACAAATAGGGGTTCCGCGCACATTTCCCCGAAAAGTGCCACCTGACGTCGACGGATCGGGAG
ATCTCCCGATCCCCTATGGTGCACTCTCAGTACAATCTGCTCTGATGCCGCATAGTTAAGCCAGTATCTG
CTCCCTGCTTGTGTGTTGGAGGTCGCTGAGTAGTGCGCGAGCAAAATTTAAGCTACAACAAGGCAAGGCT
TGACCGACAATTGCATGAAGAATCTGCTTAGGGTTAGGCGTTTTGCGCTGCTTCGCGATGTACGGGCCAG
ATATACGCGTTGACATTGATTATTGACTAGTTATTAATAGTAATCAATTACGGGGTCATTAGTTCATAGC
CCATATATGGAGTTCCGCGTTACATAACTTACGGTAAATGGCCCGCCTGGCTGACCGCCCAACGACCCCC
GCCCATTGACGTCAATAATGACGTATGTTCCCATAGTAACGCCAATAGGGACTTTCCATTGACGTCAATG
GGTGGAGTATTTACGGTAAACTGCCCACTTGGCAGTACATCAAGTGTATCATATGCCAAGTACGCCCCCT
ATTGACGTCAATGACGGTAAATGGCCCGCCTGGCATTATGCCCAGTACATGACCTTATGGGACTTTCCTA
CTTGGCAGTACATCTACGTATTAGTCATCGCTATTACCATGGTGATGCGGTTTTGGCAGTACATCAATGG
GCGTGGATAGCGGTTTGACTCACGGGGATTTCCAAGTCTCCACCCCATTGACGTCAATGGGAGTTTGTTT
TGGAACCAAAATCAACGGGACTTTCCAAAATGTCGTAACAACTCCGCCCCATTGACGCAAATGGGCGGTA
GGCGTGTACGGTGGGAGGTCTATATAAGCAGAGCTCTCCCTATCAGTGATAGAGATCTCCCTATCAGTGA
TAGAGATCGTCGACGAGCTCGTTTAGTGAACCGTCAGATCGCCTGGAGACGCCATCCACGCTGTTTTGAC
CTCCATAGAAGACACCGGGACCGATCCAGCCTCCGGACTCTAGCGTTTAAACTTAAGCTTGGTACCATGC
ACCACCACCACCACCACCACCACATGGACTACAAGGACGACGATGACAAGTACCCTTATGACGTGCCCGA
TTACGCTTTGAACCAGATATCAACAAGTTTGTACAAAAAAGCAGGCTCCACC
[486 nt withheld, positions 5310-5795]
TAGGACCCAGCTTTCTTGTACAAAGTGGTTGATATCCAGCACAGTGGCGGCCGCTCAAGTCTAGAGGGCC
CGCGGTTCGAAGGTAAGCCTATCCCTAACCCTCTCCTCGGTCTCGATTCTACGCGTACCTGATCCGCGGC
CGCATAGATAACTGATCCAGTGTGCCTCGAGATATCTAGACCCAGCTTTC
Features (pLannotate 1.2.2; 29 found; start..end, strand, type, name):
     67..108     +  CDS            V5 tag: epitope tag from simian virus 5
    152..376     +  polyA_signal   bGH poly(A) signal: bovine growth hormone polyadenylation signal
    380..401     +  promoter       SV40 promoter (fragment): SV40 enhancer and early promoter
    422..655     +  rep_origin     f1 ori (fragment) (sequence partly withheld): f1 bacteriophage origin of replication; arrow indicates direction of (+) strand synthesis
    660..707     +  protein_bind   FRT: FLP-mediated recombination occurs in the 8-bp core sequence TCTAGAAA (Turan and Bode, 2011). FLP recombinase from the Saccharomyces cerevisiae 2μ plasmid
    715..1737    +  CDS            HygR: hygromycin B phosphotransferase confers resistance to hygromycin
   1747..1872    +  CDS            ble (fragment): BLE_KLEPN - Experimental evidence at protein level: Swiss-Prot protein existence level 1. Binding protein with a strong affinity to the bleomycin family of antibiotics. Binds to CL990; an antimitotic-antibiotic compound. From Klebsiella pneumoniae.
   1867..1988    +  polyA_signal   SV40 poly(A) signal: SV40 polyadenylation signal
   2061..2077    -  protein_bind   lac operator: The lac repressor binds to the lac operator to inhibit transcription in E. coli. This inhibition can be relieved by adding lactose or isopropyl-β-D-thiogalactopyranoside (IPTG). lac repressor encoded by lacI
   2085..2115    -  promoter       lac promoter: promoter for the E. coli lac operon
   2130..2151    -  protein_bind   CAP binding site: CAP binding activates transcription in the presence of cAMP. E. coli catabolite activator protein
   2164..2256    -  CDS            lacI (fragment): lac repressor; lacI; The lac repressor binds to the lac operator to inhibit transcription in E. coli. This inhibition can be relieved by adding lactose or isopropyl-β-D-thiogalactopyranoside (IPTG).
   2439..3027    -  rep_origin     ori: high-copy-number ColE1/pMB1/pBR322/pUC origin of replication
   3198..4058    -  CDS            AmpR: β-lactamase; bla; confers resistance to ampicillin, carbenicillin, and related antibiotics
   4059..4163    -  promoter       AmpR promoter: bla
   4222..4274    -  misc_feature   bom (fragment): basis of mobility region from pBR322
   4429..4808    +  enhancer       CMV enhancer: human cytomegalovirus immediate early enhancer
   4881..4898    -  promoter       CMV promoter (fragment): human cytomegalovirus (CMV) immediate early promoter
   4961..5012    +  promoter       CMVd2 promoter: truncated human cytomegalovirus (CMV) immediate early promoter that yields moderately reduced expression relative to the full-length promoter
   5014..5033    +  promoter       PLtetO-1 promoter (fragment): modified phage lambda PL promoter with tet operator sites (Lutz and Bujard, 1997)
   5035..5054    +  promoter       PLtetO-1 promoter (fragment): modified phage lambda PL promoter with tet operator sites (Lutz and Bujard, 1997)
   5062..5095    +  promoter       TRE3GV promoter (fragment): 3rd-generation Tet-responsive promoter that can be activated by binding of Tet-On® 3G, optimized for retroviral and lentiviral vectors
   5187..5210    +  CDS            9xHis (fragment): 9xHis affinity tag
   5217..5237    +  CDS            FLAG (fragment): FLAG® epitope tag, followed by an enterokinase cleavage site
   5280..5304    +  protein_bind   attB1: mutant version of attB; recombination site for the Gateway® BP reaction BP Clonase™
   5304..5795    +  CDS            Btf3 (fragment) (sequence partly withheld): BTF3_MOUSE - Experimental evidence at protein level: Swiss-Prot protein existence level 1. When associated with NACA, prevents inappropriate targeting of non-secretory polypeptides to the endoplasmic reticulum (ER). Binds to nascent polypeptide chains as they emerge from the ribosome and blocks their interaction with the signal recognition particle (SRP), which normally targets nascent secretory peptides to the ER. BTF3 is also a general transcription factor that can form a stable complex with RNA polymerase II. Required for the initiation of transcription (By similarity). From Mus musculus (M
   5800..5824    -  protein_bind   attB2: mutant version of attB; recombination site for the Gateway® BP reaction BP Clonase™
   5877..5918    +  CDS            V5 tag: epitope tag from simian virus 5
   5975..14      -  protein_bind   attB2 (across the origin): mutant version of attB; recombination site for the Gateway® BP reaction BP Clonase™
