[The description below was written by a language model from this plasmid's Addgene catalogue record and pLannotate feature annotations shown in this document.]
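Description:
pFRT/TO/HIS/FLAG/HA-BTF3 is a mammalian expression plasmid of 5,985 bp. It was made by Gateway recombination of the human BTF3 coding sequence (basic transcription factor 3, also called NACB or BETA-NAC; 489 bp insert) into the pFRT/TO/HIS/FLAG/HA-DEST destination vector. In E. coli it is propagated through a high-copy ColE1/pUC-type origin and selected with ampicillin (AmpR under its own promoter). A fragment of the f1 origin and remnants of the lac promoter/operator region are also annotated in the backbone.

The expression cassette combines the CMV enhancer and promoter with short matches to tet operator-containing promoters immediately downstream. This fits the "TO" in the name and indicates a tetracycline-regulated CMV promoter that is repressed in cells expressing the Tet repressor and induced by tetracycline or doxycycline. Downstream lie the backbone-encoded N-terminal His, FLAG and HA tags; the annotation detects only the His and FLAG portions. These are followed by attB1, the BTF3 open reading frame, attB2 and the bGH polyadenylation signal. The annotation tool matched the insert to mouse Btf3, but the catalogue record gives the species as human. V5 tag and additional attB2 matches appear downstream of the insert, and the record does not say whether they are translated.

An FRT site sits directly upstream of a hygromycin resistance gene that has an SV40 poly(A) signal but only a 22-bp fragment of SV40 promoter nearby. This arrangement is typical of FLP-mediated, single-copy integration into a host cell line carrying a genomic FRT site, where hygromycin resistance is gained on correct integration. The construct therefore suits generation of stable, inducible cell lines expressing tagged BTF3 for affinity purification. The associated publication concerns the mRNA-bound proteome.
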