Addgene plasmid #38075: pFRT/TO/HIS/FLAG/HA-BTF3
Depositing lab: Markus Landthaler. Depositing organization: Max-Delbrueck-Centrum fuer Molekulare Medizin (MDC). Publication: The mRNA-Bound Proteome and Its Global Occupancy Profile on Protein-Coding Transcripts. Baltz AG, Munschauer M, Schwanhausser B, Vasile A, Murakawa Y, Schueler M, Youngs N, Penfold-Brown D, Drew K, Milek M, Wyler E, Bonneau R, Selbach M, Dieterich C, Landthaler M. Mol Cell. 2012 Jun 8;46(5):674-90. 10.1016/j.molcel.2012.05.021 PubMed 22681889.
Backbone
  Vector backbone: pFRT/TO/HIS/FLAG/HA-DEST
  Backbone size w/o insert (bp): 5496
  Total vector size (bp): 5985
  Vector type: Mammalian Expression
  Selectable markers: Hygromycin
Growth in bacteria
  Bacterial resistance: Ampicillin, 100 μg/mL
  Growth temperature: 37°C
  Growth strain: DH5alpha
  Copy number: Unknown
Gene/Insert
  Gene/Insert name: BTF3 basic transcription factor 3 (alt name: NACB; BTF3a; BTF3b; BETA-NAC)
  Species: H. sapiens (human)
  Insert size (bp): 489
  GenBank ID: NM_001207.4
  Entrez Gene: BTF3 (a.k.a. BETA-NAC, BTF3a, BTF3b, NACB)
  Tag / fusion protein: HIS/FLAG/HA (N terminal on backbone)
  Cloning method: Gateway Cloning
  Sequencing primers: 5′ CMV; 3′ BGH
Terms and licenses: Academic/Nonprofit Terms; Industry Terms: Not Available to Industry
How to cite: pFRT/TO/HIS/FLAG/HA-BTF3 was a gift from Markus Landthaler (Addgene plasmid # 38075 ; http://n2t.net/addgene:38075 ; RRID:Addgene_38075)
