>Addgene plasmid #38075 | pFRT/TO/HIS/FLAG/HA-BTF3 | addgene partial sequence | sequence record 53431 | CMV-F 5'-CGCAAATGGGCGGTAGGCGTG-3'
CCTATCAGTGATAGAGATCTCCCTATCAGTGATAGAGATCGTCGACGAGCTCGTTTAGTGAACCGTCAGA
TCGCCTGGAGACGCCATCCACGCTGTTTTGACCTCCATAGAAGACACCGGGACCGATCCAGCCTCCGGAC
TCTAGCGTTTAAACTTAAGCTTGGTACCATGCACCACCACCACCACCACCACCACATGGACTACAAGGAC
GACGATGACAAGTACCCTTATGACGTGCCCGATTACGCTTTGAACCAGATATCAACAAGTTTGTACAAAA
AAGCAGGCTCCACC
[486 nt withheld, positions 295-780]
TAGGACCCAGCTTTCTTGTACAAAGTGGTTGATATCCAGCACAGTGGCGGCCGCTCAAGTCTAGAGGGCC
CGCGGTTCGAAGGTAAGCCTATCCCT
